>Addgene plasmid #77608 | MAP4K1 gRNA (BRDN0001148183) | addgene full sequence | sequence record 188094 | Addgene Assembled Sequence
CCCGGGTGCAAAGATGGATAAAGTTTTAAACAGAGAGGAATCTTTGCAGCTAATGGACCTTCTAGGTCTT
GAAAGGAGTGGGAATTGGCTCCGGTGCCCGTCAGTGGGCAGAGCGCACATCGCCCACAGTCCCCGAGAAG
TTGGGGGGAGGGGTCGGCAATTGATCCGGTGCCTAGAGAAGGTGGCGCGGGGTAAACTGGGAAAGTGATG
TCGTGTACTGGCTCCGCCTTTTTCCCGAGGGTGGGGGAGAACCGTATATAAGTGCAGTAGTCGCCGTGAA
CGTTCTTTTTCGCAACGGGTTTGCCGCCAGAACACAGGTAAGTGCCGTGTGTGGTTCCCGCGGGCCTGGC
CTCTTTACGGGTTATGGCCCTTGCGTGCCTTGAATTACTTCCACCTGGCTGCAGTACGTGATTCTTGATC
CCGAGCTTCGGGTTGGAAGTGGGTGGGAGAGTTCGAGGCCTTGCGCTTAAGGAGCCCCTTCGCCTCGTGC
TTGAGTTGAGGCCTGGCCTGGGCGCTGGGGCCGCCGCGTGCGAATCTGGTGGCACCTTCGCGCCTGTCTC
GCTGCTTTCGATAAGTCTCTAGCCATTTAAAATTTTTGATGACCTGCTGCGACGCTTTTTTTCTGGCAAG
ATAGTCTTGTAAATGCGGGCCAAGATCTGCACACTGGTATTTCGGTTTTTGGGGCCGCGGGCGGCGACGG
GGCCCGTGCGTCCCAGCGCACATGTTCGGCGAGGCGGGGCCTGCGAGCGCGGCCACCGAGAATCGGACGG
GGGTAGTCTCAAGCTGGCCGGCCTGCTCTGGTGCCTGGCCTCGCGCCGCCGTGTATCGCCCCGCCCTGGG
CGGCAAGGCTGGCCCGGTCGGCACCAGTTGCGTGAGCGGAAAGATGGCCGCTTCCCGGCCCTGCTGCAGG
GAGCTCAAAATGGAGGACGCGGCGCTCGGGAGAGCGGGCGGGTGAGTCACCCACACAAAGGAAAAGGGCC
TTTCCGTCCTCAGCCGTCGCTTCATGTGACTCCACGGAGTACCGGGCGCCGTCCAGGCACCTCGATTAGT
TCTCGAGCTTTTGGAGTACGTCGTCTTTAGGTTGGGGGGAGGGGTTTTATGCGATGGAGTTTCCCCACAC
TGAGTGGGTGGAGACTGAAGTTAGGCCAGCTTGGCACTTGATGTAATTCTCCTTGGAATTTGCCCTTTTT
GAGTTTGGATCTTGGTTCATTCTCAAGCCTCAGACAGTGGTTCAAAGTTTTTTTCTTCCATTTCAGGTGT
CGTGACGTACGGCCACCATGACCGAGTACAAGCCCACGGTGCGCCTCGCCACCCGCGACGACGTCCCCAG
GGCCGTACGCACCCTCGCCGCCGCGTTCGCCGACTACCCCGCCACGCGCCACACCGTCGATCCGGACCGC
CACATCGAGCGGGTCACCGAGCTGCAAGAACTCTTCCTCACGCGCGTCGGGCTCGACATCGGCAAGGTGT
GGGTCGCGGACGACGGCGCCGCCGTGGCGGTCTGGACCACGCCGGAGAGCGTCGAAGCGGGGGCGGTGTT
CGCCGAGATCGGCCCGCGCATGGCCGAGTTGAGCGGTTCCCGGCTGGCCGCGCAGCAACAGATGGAAGGC
CTCCTGGCGCCGCACCGGCCCAAGGAGCCCGCGTGGTTCCTGGCCACCGTCGGAGTCTCGCCCGACCACC
AGGGCAAGGGTCTGGGCAGCGCCGTCGTGCTCCCCGGAGTGGAGGCGGCCGAGCGCGCCGGGGTGCCCGC
CTTCCTGGAGACCTCCGCGCCCCGCAACCTCCCCTTCTACGAGCGGCTCGGCTTCACCGTCACCGCCGAC
GTCGAGGTGCCCGAAGGACCGCGCACCTGGTGCATGACCCGCAAGCCCGGTGCCTGAACGCGTTAAGTCG
ACAATCAACCTCTGGATTACAAAATTTGTGAAAGATTGACTGGTATTCTTAACTATGTTGCTCCTTTTAC
GCTATGTGGATACGCTGCTTTAATGCCTTTGTATCATGCTATTGCTTCCCGTATGGCTTTCATTTTCTCC
TCCTTGTATAAATCCTGGTTGCTGTCTCTTTATGAGGAGTTGTGGCCCGTTGTCAGGCAACGTGGCGTGG
TGTGCACTGTGTTTGCTGACGCAACCCCCACTGGTTGGGGCATTGCCACCACCTGTCAGCTCCTTTCCGG
GACTTTCGCTTTCCCCCTCCCTATTGCCACGGCGGAACTCATCGCCGCCTGCCTTGCCCGCTGCTGGACA
GGGGCTCGGCTGTTGGGCACTGACAATTCCGTGGTGTTGTCGGGGAAATCATCGTCCTTTCCTTGGCTGC
TCGCCTGTGTTGCCACCTGGATTCTGCGCGGGACGTCCTTCTGCTACGTCCCTTCGGCCCTCAATCCAGC
GGACCTTCCTTCCCGCGGCCTGCTGCCGGCTCTGCGGCCTCTTCCGCGTCTTCGCCTTCGCCCTCAGACG
AGTCGGATCTCCCTTTGGGCCGCCTCCCCGCGTCGACTTTAAGACCAATGACTTACAAGGCAGCTGTAGA
TCTTAGCCACTTTTTAAAAGAAAAGGGGGGACTGGAAGGGCTAATTCACTCCCAACGAAGACAAGATCTG
CTTTTTGCTTGTACTGGGTCTCTCTGGTTAGACCAGATCTGAGCCTGGGAGCTCTCTGGCTAACTAGGGA
ACCCACTGCTTAAGCCTCAATAAAGCTTGCCTTGAGTGCTTCAAGTAGTGTGTGCCCGTCTGTTGTGTGA
CTCTGGTAACTAGAGATCCCTCAGACCCTTTTAGTCAGTGTGGAAAATCTCTAGCAGTACGTATAGTAGT
TCATGTCATCTTATTATTCAGTATTTATAACTTGCAAAGAAATGAATATCAGAGAGTGAGAGGAACTTGT
TTATTGCAGCTTATAATGGTTACAAATAAAGCAATAGCATCACAAATTTCACAAATAAAGCATTTTTTTC
ACTGCATTCTAGTTGTGGTTTGTCCAAACTCATCAATGTATCTTATCATGTCTGGCTCTAGCTATCCCGC
CCCTAACTCCGCCCATCCCGCCCCTAACTCCGCCCAGTTCCGCCCATTCTCCGCCCCATGGCTGACTAAT
TTTTTTTATTTATGCAGAGGCCGAGGCCGCCTCGGCCTCTGAGCTATTCCAGAAGTAGTGAGGAGGCTTT
TTTGGAGGCCTAGGGACGTACCCAATTCGCCCTATAGTGAGTCGTATTACGCGCGCTCACTGGCCGTCGT
TTTACAACGTCGTGACTGGGAAAACCCTGGCGTTACCCAACTTAATCGCCTTGCAGCACATCCCCCTTTC
GCCAGCTGGCGTAATAGCGAAGAGGCCCGCACCGATCGCCCTTCCCAACAGTTGCGCAGCCTGAATGGCG
AATGGG
[124 nt withheld, positions 3367-3490]
C
[91 nt withheld, positions 3492-3582]
A
[49 nt withheld, positions 3584-3632]
CCTTTGACGTTGGAGTCCACGTTCTTT
[37 nt withheld, positions 3660-3696]
ACCCTATCTCGGTCTATTCTTTTGATTTATAAGGGATTTTGCCGATTTCGGCCTATTGGTTAAAAAATGA
GCTGATTTAACAAAAATTTAACGCGAATTTTAACAAAATATTAACGCTTACAATTTAGGTGGCACTTTTC
GGGGAAATGTGCGCGGAACCCCTATTTGTTTATTTTTCTAAATACATTCAAATATGTATCCGCTCATGAG
ACAATAACCCTGATAAATGCTTCAATAATATTGAAAAAGGAAGAGTATGAGTATTCAACATTTCCGTGTC
GCCCTTATTCCCTTTTTTGCGGCATTTTGCCTTCCTGTTTTTGCTCACCCAGAAACGCTGGTGAAAGTAA
AAGATGCTGAAGATCAGTTGGGTGCACGAGTGGGTTACATCGAACTGGATCTCAACAGCGGTAAGATCCT
TGAGAGTTTTCGCCCCGAAGAACGTTTTCCAATGATGAGCACTTTTAAAGTTCTGCTATGTGGCGCGGTA
TTATCCCGTATTGACGCCGGGCAAGAGCAACTCGGTCGCCGCATACACTATTCTCAGAATGACTTGGTTG
AGTACTCACCAGTCACAGAAAAGCATCTTACGGATGGCATGACAGTAAGAGAATTATGCAGTGCTGCCAT
AACCATGAGTGATAACACTGCGGCCAACTTACTTCTGACAACGATCGGAGGACCGAAGGAGCTAACCGCT
TTTTTGCACAACATGGGGGATCATGTAACTCGCCTTGATCGTTGGGAACCGGAGCTGAATGAAGCCATAC
CAAACGACGAGCGTGACACCACGATGCCTGTAGCAATGGCAACAACGTTGCGCAAACTATTAACTGGCGA
ACTACTTACTCTAGCTTCCCGGCAACAATTAATAGACTGGATGGAGGCGGATAAAGTTGCAGGACCACTT
CTGCGCTCGGCCCTTCCGGCTGGCTGGTTTATTGCTGATAAATCTGGAGCCGGTGAGCGTGGGTCTCGCG
GTATCATTGCAGCACTGGGGCCAGATGGTAAGCCCTCCCGTATCGTAGTTATCTACACGACGGGGAGTCA
GGCAACTATGGATGAACGAAATAGACAGATCGCTGAGATAGGTGCCTCACTGATTAAGCATTGGTAACTG
TCAGACCAAGTTTACTCATATATACTTTAGATTGATTTAAAACTTCATTTTTAATTTAAAAGGATCTAGG
TGAAGATCCTTTTTGATAATCTCATGACCAAAATCCCTTAACGTGAGTTTTCGTTCCACTGAGCGTCAGA
CCCCGTAGAAAAGATCAAAGGATCTTCTTGAGATCCTTTTTTTCTGCGCGTAATCTGCTGCTTGCAAACA
AAAAAACCACCGCTACCAGCGGTGGTTTGTTTGCCGGATCAAGAGCTACCAACTCTTTTTCCGAAGGTAA
CTGGCTTCAGCAGAGCGCAGATACCAAATACTGTTCTTCTAGTGTAGCCGTAGTTAGGCCACCACTTCAA
GAACTCTGTAGCACCGCCTACATACCTCGCTCTGCTAATCCTGTTACCAGTGGCTGCTGCCAGTGGCGAT
AAGTCGTGTCTTACCGGGTTGGACTCAAGACGATAGTTACCGGATAAGGCGCAGCGGTCGGGCTGAACGG
GGGGTTCGTGCACACAGCCCAGCTTGGAGCGAACGACCTACACCGAACTGAGATACCTACAGCGTGAGCT
ATGAGAAAGCGCCACGCTTCCCGAAGGGAGAAAGGCGGACAGGTATCCGGTAAGCGGCAGGGTCGGAACA
GGAGAGCGCACGAGGGAGCTTCCAGGGGGAAACGCCTGGTATCTTTATAGTCCTGTCGGGTTTCGCCACC
TCTGACTTGAGCGTCGATTTTTGTGATGCTCGTCAGGGGGGCGGAGCCTATGGAAAAACGCCAGCAACGC
GGCCTTTTTACGGTTCCTGGCCTTTTGCTGGCCTTTTGCTCACATGTTCTTTCCTGCGTTATCCCCTGAT
TCTGTGGATAACCGTATTACCGCCTTTGAGTGAGCTGATACCGCTCGCCGCAGCCGAACGACCGAGCGCA
GCGAGTCAGTGAGCGAGGAAGCGGAAGAGCGCCCAATACGCAAACCGCCTCTCCCCGCGCGTTGGCCGAT
TCATTAATGCAGCTGGCACGACAGGTTTCCCGACTGGAAAGCGGGCAGTGAGCGCAACGCAATTAATGTG
AGTTAGCTCACTCATTAGGCACCCCAGGCTTTACACTTTATGCTTCCGGCTCGTATGTTGTGTGGAATTG
TGAGCGGATAACAATTTCACACAGGAAACAGCTATGACCATGATTACGCCAAGCGCGCAATTAACCCTCA
CTAAAGGGAACAAAAGCTGGAGCTGCAAGCTTAATGTAGTCTTATGCAATACTCTTGTAGTCTTGCAACA
TGGTAACGATGAGTTAGCAACATGCCTTACAAGGAGAGAAAAAGCACCGTGCATGCCGATTGGTGGAAGT
AAGGTGGTACGATCGTGCCTTATTAGGAAGGCAACAGACGGGTCTGACATGGATTGGACGAACCACTGAA
TTGCCGCATTGCAGAGATATTGTATTTAAGTGCCTAGCTCGATACATAAACGGGTCTCTCTGGTTAGACC
AGATCTGAGCCTGGGAGCTCTCTGGCTAACTAGGGAACCCACTGCTTAAGCCTCAATAAAGCTTGCCTTG
AGTGCTTCAAGTAGTGTGTGCCCGTCTGTTGTGTGACTCTGGTAACTAGAGATCCCTCAGACCCTTTTAG
TCAGTGTGGAAAATCTCTAGCAGTGGCGCCCGAACAGGGACTTGAAAGCGAAAGGGAAACCAGAGGAGCT
CTCTCGACGCAGGACTCGGCTTGCTGAAGCGCGCACGGCAAGAGGCGAGGGGCGGCGACTGGTGAGTACG
CCAAAAATTTTGACTAGCGGAGGCTAGAAGGAGAGAGATGGGTGCGAGAGCGTCAGTATTAAGCGGGGGA
GAATTAGATCGCGATGGGAAAAAATTCGGTTAAGGCCAGGGGGAAAGAAAAAATATAAATTAAAACATAT
AGTATGGGCAAGCAGGGAGCTAGAACGATTCGCAGTTAATCCTGGCCTGTTAGAAACATCAGAAGGCTGT
AGACAAATACTGGGACAGCTACAACCATCCCTTCAGACAGGATCAGAAGAACTTAGATCATTATATAATA
CAGTAGCAACCCTCTATTGTGTGCATCAAAGGATAGAGATAAAAGACACCAAGGAAGCTTTAGACAAGAT
AGAGGAAGAGCAAAACAAAAGTAAGACCACCGCACAGCAAGCGGCCGCTGATCTTCAGACCTGGAGGAGG
AGATATGAGGGACAATTGGAGAAGTGAATTATATAAATATAAAGTAGTAAAAATTGAACCATTAGGAGTA
GCACCCACCAAGGCAAAGAGAAGAGTGGTGCAGAGAGAAAAAAGAGCAGTGGGAATAGGAGCTTTGTTCC
TTGGGTTCTTGGGAGCAGCAGGAAGCACTATGGGCGCAGCGTCAATGACGCTGACGGTACAGGCCAGACA
ATTATTGTCTGGTATAGTGCAGCAGCAGAACAATTTGCTGAGGGCTATTGAGGCGCAACAGCATCTGTTG
CAACTCACAGTCTGGGGCATCAAGCAGCTCCAGGCAAGAATCCTGGCTGTGGAAAGATACCTAAAGGATC
AACAGCTCCTGGGGATTTGGGGTTGCTCTGGAAAACTCATTTGCACCACTGCTGTGCCTTGGAATGCTAG
TTGGAGTAATAAATCTCTGGAACAGATTTGGAATCACACGACCTGGATGGAGTGGGACAGAGAAATTAAC
AATTACACAAGCTTAATACACTCCTTAATTGAAGAATCGCAAAACCAGCAAGAAAAGAATGAACAAGAAT
TATTGGAATTAGATAAATGGGCAAGTTTGTGGAATTGGTTTAACATAACAAATTGGCTGTGGTATATAAA
ATTATTCATAATGATAGTAGGAGGCTTGGTAGGTTTAAGAATAGTTTTTGCTGTACTTTCTATAGTGAAT
AGAGTTAGGCAGGGATATTCACCATTATCGTTTCAGACCCACCTCCCAACCCCGAGGGGACCCAGAGAGG
GCCTATTTCCCATGATTCCTTCATATTTGCATATACGATACAAGGCTGTTAGAGAGATAATTAGAATTAA
TTTGACTGTAAACACAAAGATATTAGTACAAAATACGTGACGTAGAAAGTAATAATTTCTTGGGTAGTTT
GCAGTTTTAAAATTATGTTTTAAAATGGACTATCATATGCTTACCGTAACTTGAAAGTATTTCGATTTCT
TGGCTTTATATATCTTGTGGAAAGGACGAAACACCGAGAGGGTGCACATCAAAGAGGTTTTAGAGCTAGA
AATAGCAAGTTAAAATAAGGCTAGTCCGTTATCAACTTGAAAAAGTGGCACCGAGTCGGTGCTTTTTTAA
GCTTGGCGTAACTAGATCTTGAGACAAATGGCAGTATTCATCCACAATTTTAAAAGAAAAGGGGGGATTG
GGGGGTACAGTGCAGGGGAAAGAATAGTAGACATAATAGCAACAGACATACAAACTAAAGAATTACAAAA
ACAAATTACAAAAATTCAAAATTTTCGGGTTTATTACAGGGACAGCAGAGATCCACTTTGGCGCCGGCTC
GAGGGGG
Features (pLannotate 1.2.2; 29 found; start..end, strand, type, name):
     14..80      +  CDS            small t antigen (fragment): SV40 (simian virus 40) small t antigen
    106..317     +  promoter       EF-1α core promoter: core promoter for human elongation factor EF-1α
    318..1256    +  intron         EF-1α intron A: intron upstream of the start codon of human EF-1α
   1278..1877    +  CDS            PuroR (fragment): puromycin N-acetyltransferase; pac from Streptomyces; confers resistance to puromycin
   1893..2481    +  misc_feature   WPRE: woodchuck hepatitis virus posttranscriptional regulatory element
   2532..2551    +  misc_feature   cPPT/CTS (fragment): central polypurine tract and central termination sequence of HIV-1
   2553..2786    +  LTR            3' LTR (ΔU3): self-inactivating 3' long terminal repeat (LTR) from HIV-1
   2864..2985    +  polyA_signal   SV40 poly(A) signal: SV40 polyadenylation signal
   3025..3160    +  rep_origin     SV40 ori: SV40 origin of replication
   3181..3199    -  promoter       T7 promoter: promoter for bacteriophage T7 RNA polymerase
   3207..3362    +  CDS            lacZα (fragment): LacZα fragment of β-galactosidase; lacZ fragment
   3367..3795    +  rep_origin     f1 ori (sequence partly withheld): f1 bacteriophage origin of replication; arrow indicates direction of (+) strand synthesis
   3848..3952    +  promoter       AmpR promoter: bla
   3953..4813    +  CDS            AmpR: β-lactamase; bla; confers resistance to ampicillin, carbenicillin, and related antibiotics
   4984..5572    +  rep_origin     ori: high-copy-number ColE1/pMB1/pBR322/pUC origin of replication
   5755..5847    +  CDS            lacI (fragment): lac repressor; lacI; The lac repressor binds to the lac operator to inhibit transcription in E. coli. This inhibition can be relieved by adding lactose or isopropyl-β-D-thiogalactopyranoside (IPTG).
   5860..5881    +  protein_bind   CAP binding site: CAP binding activates transcription in the presence of cAMP. E. coli catabolite activator protein
   5896..5926    +  promoter       lac promoter: promoter for the E. coli lac operon
   5934..5950    +  protein_bind   lac operator: The lac repressor binds to the lac operator to inhibit transcription in E. coli. This inhibition can be relieved by adding lactose or isopropyl-β-D-thiogalactopyranoside (IPTG). lac repressor encoded by lacI
   5995..6013    +  promoter       T3 promoter: promoter for bacteriophage T3 RNA polymerase
   6041..6267    +  promoter       RSV promoter: Rous sarcoma virus enhancer/promoter
   6268..6448    +  LTR            5' LTR (truncated): truncated 5' long terminal repeat (LTR) from HIV-1
   6495..6620    +  misc_feature   HIV-1 Ψ: packaging signal of human immunodeficiency virus type 1
   6604..6967    +  CDS            HIV-1 gag (fragment): gag protein from human immunodeficiency virus 1; gag
   7113..7346    +  misc_feature   RRE: The Rev response element (RRE) of HIV-1 allows for Rev-dependent mRNA export from the nucleus to the cytoplasm.
   7723..7749    +  CDS            Rev (fragment): human immunodeficiency virus 1 (HIV-1) Rev protein; rev; enhances nuclear export of unspliced and incompletely spliced viral mRNAs
   7753..7993    +  promoter       U6 promoter: RNA polymerase III promoter for human U6 snRNA
   8023..8098    +  misc_RNA       gRNA scaffold: guide RNA scaffold for the Streptococcus pyogenes CRISPR/Cas9 system
   8154..8271    +  misc_feature   cPPT/CTS: central polypurine tract and central termination sequence of HIV-1
