[The description below was written by a language model from this plasmid's Addgene catalogue record and pLannotate feature annotations shown in this document.]
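Description:
MAP4K1 gRNA (BRDN0001148183) is a third-generation lentiviral CRISPR guide plasmid built on the lentiGuide-Puro backbone, carrying a single guide RNA directed against human MAP4K1 (also known as HPK1). The guide was designed against two MAP4K1 reference transcripts and belongs to a human kinome gRNA collection. In bacteria the 8.3 kb plasmid is maintained through a high-copy ColE1/pUC-type origin and selected with ampicillin via the β-lactamase gene. The backbone also retains an f1 origin, an SV40 origin and remnants of lac and T7/T3 cloning elements that play no role in the payload.

The viral genome is transcribed from a chimeric RSV promoter fused to a truncated HIV-1 5' LTR, which makes packaging Tat-independent. It includes the Ψ packaging signal with a partial gag region, the Rev response element for nuclear export of the full-length RNA, a cPPT/CTS to aid nuclear import, and a self-inactivating ΔU3 3' LTR followed by an SV40 polyadenylation signal. Two expression units sit between the LTRs. A human U6 RNA polymerase III promoter drives the MAP4K1 spacer joined to the Streptococcus pyogenes Cas9 guide scaffold. Downstream, the EF-1α core promoter with its intron A drives puromycin N-acetyltransferase, stabilised by a WPRE, allowing puromycin selection of transduced mammalian cells.

The plasmid does not encode Cas9, so it is meant to be used with a separate Cas9 lentivector or in cells that already express Cas9. Its typical application is to knock out or disrupt MAP4K1 in human cells, either as an individual reagent or alongside other guides from the kinome set.
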