Addgene plasmid #77608: MAP4K1 gRNA (BRDN0001148183)
Purpose: 3rd generation lentiviral gRNA plasmid targeting human MAP4K1
Depositing lab: John Doench & David Root. Depositing organization: Broad Institute. Publication: Optimized sgRNA design to maximize activity and minimize off-target effects of CRISPR-Cas9. Doench JG, Fusi N, Sullender M, Hegde M, Vaimberg EW, Donovan KF, Smith I, Tothova Z, Wilen C, Orchard R, Virgin HW, Listgarten J, Root DE. Nat Biotechnol. 2016 Jan 18. doi: 10.1038/nbt.3437. PubMed 26780180.
Backbone
  Vector backbone: lentiGuide-Puro
  Backbone manufacturer: Zhang Lab (Addgene plasmid # 52963)
  Vector type: Mammalian Expression, Lentiviral, CRISPR
  Selectable markers: Puromycin
Growth in bacteria
  Bacterial resistance: Ampicillin, 100 μg/mL
  Growth temperature: 37°C
  Growth strain: DH5alpha
  Copy number: High Copy
Gene/Insert
  Gene/Insert name: MAP4K1 (alt names: MAP4K1; NM_001042600.2)
  gRNA/shRNA sequence: AGAGGGTGCACATCAAAGAG
  Species: H. sapiens (human)
  Entrez Gene: MAP4K1 (a.k.a. HPK1)
  Promoter: hU6
  Cloning method: Unknown
  Sequencing primers: 5′ U6-F; 3′ pS2-R
Terms and licenses: Academic/Nonprofit Terms; Industry Terms: Not Available to Industry
Depositor comments: The gRNA was designed to target the following Genbank reference sequence(s): NM_001042600.2,NM_007181.5. Note that this plasmid does NOT contain Cas9. It should be used in conjunction with lentiCas9-Blast (Addgene #52962) or otherwise with cell lines already expressing Cas9. Browse the full kinome gRNA library at http://www.addgene.org/pooled-library/broadgpp-human-kinome/ or visit http://www.broadinstitute.org/rnai/public/ for detailed protocols and information.
How to cite: MAP4K1 gRNA (BRDN0001148183) was a gift from John Doench & David Root (Addgene plasmid # 77608 ; http://n2t.net/addgene:77608 ; RRID:Addgene_77608)
