>Addgene plasmid #77608 | MAP4K1 gRNA (BRDN0001148183) | depositor partial sequence | sequence record 145068 | Target Sequence
AGAGGGTGCACATCAAAGAG
