>Addgene plasmid #77608 | MAP4K1 gRNA (BRDN0001148183) | addgene partial sequence | sequence record 188093 | hU6-F
AGAAAGTAATAATTTCTTGGGTAGTTTGCAGTTTTAAAATTATGTTTTAAAATGGACTATCATATGCTTA
CCGTAACTTGAAAGTATTTCGATTTCTTGGCTTTATATATCTTGTGGAAAGGACGAAACACCGAGAGGGT
GCACATCAAAGAGGTTTTAGAGCTAGAAATAGCAAGTTAAAATAAGGCTAGTCCGTTATCAACTTGAAAA
AGTGGCACCGAGTCGGTGCTTTTTTAAGCTTGGCGTAACTAGATCTTGAGACAAATGGCAGTATTCATCC
ACAATTTTAAAAGAAAAGGGGGGATTGGGGGGTACAGTGCAGGGGAAAGAATAGTAGACATAATAGCAAC
AGACATACAAACTAAAGAATTACAAAAACAAATTACAAAAATTCAAAATTTTCGGGTTTATTACAGGGAC
AGCAGAGATCCACTTTGGCGCCGGCTCGAGGGGGCCCGGGTGCAAAGATGGATAAAGTTTTAAACAGAGA
GGAATCTTTGCAGCTAATGGACCTTCTAGGTCTTGAAAGGAGTGGGAATTGGCTCCGGTGCCCGTCAGTG
GGCAGAGCGC
